Addgene plasmid #29195: pEMS1397
Purpose: Expression of the eGFP reporter gene was not detected in the brain and eye.
Depositing lab: Elizabeth Simpson. Depositing organization: University of British Columbia. Publication: A regulatory toolbox of MiniPromoters to drive selective expression in the brain. Portales-Casamar E, Swanson DJ, Liu L, de Leeuw CN, Banks KG, Ho Sui SJ, Fulton DL, Ali J, Amirabbasi M, Arenillas DJ, Babyak N, Black SF, Bonaguro RJ, Brauer E, Candido TR, Castellarin M, Chen J, Chen Y, Cheng JC, Chopra V, Docking TR, Dreolini L, D'Souza CA, Flynn EK, Glenn R, Hatakka K, Hearty TG, Imanian B, Jiang S, Khorasan-zadeh S, Komljenovic I, Laprise S, Liao NY, Lim JS, Lithwick S, Liu F, Liu J, Lu M, McConechy M, McLeod AJ, Milisavljevic M, Mis J, O'Connor K, Palma B, Palmquist DL, Schmouth JF, Swanson MI, Tam B, Ticoll A, Turner JL, Varhol R, Vermeulen J, Watkins RF, Wilson G, Wong BK, Wong SH, Wong TY, Yang GS, Ypsilanti AR, Jones SJ, Holt RA, Goldowitz D, Wasserman WW, Simpson EM. Proc Natl Acad Sci U S A. 2010 Sep 21. 107(38):16589-94. 10.1073/pnas.1009158107 PubMed 20807748.
Backbone
  Vector backbone: pEMS1306
  Backbone size w/o insert (bp): 16454
  Vector type: Pleiades Promoter Project [sic, Pleaides Plieades]
Growth in bacteria
  Bacterial resistance: Ampicillin, 100 μg/mL
  Growth temperature: 37°C
  Growth strain: DH5alpha
  Growth instructions: DH10B
  Copy number: High Copy
Gene/Insert
  Gene/Insert name: Ple147 (alt names: NTSR1; neurotensin receptor 1)
  Species: H. sapiens (human)
  Insert size (bp): 2351
  Entrez Gene: NTSR1 (a.k.a. NTR)
  Tag / fusion protein: EGFP-NLS (C terminal on backbone)
  Cloning method: Restriction Enzyme; 5′ cloning site FseI (unknown if destroyed); 3′ cloning site FseI (unknown if destroyed)
  Sequencing primers: 5′ Unknown
Terms and licenses: Academic/Nonprofit Terms; Industry Terms: Not Available to Industry
Depositor comments: Insert was not sequence confirmed, ends may be different and may contain some internal SNPs (sequence is based on initial cloning design, and not necessarirly final cloning design) Please note that Addgene's sequencing results differ from the full sequence information provided by the depositing laboratory by a single nucleotide insert between bp# 138 & 139. This insertion is not known to affect the function of the plasmid.
How to cite: pEMS1397 was a gift from Elizabeth Simpson (Addgene plasmid # 29195 ; http://n2t.net/addgene:29195 ; RRID:Addgene_29195)
