[The description below was written by a language model from this plasmid's Addgene catalogue record.]
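Description:
pEMS1397 is a Pleiades Promoter Project plasmid built on the large pEMS1306 backbone (about 16.5 kb without insert). It carries Ple147, a roughly 2.35 kb human MiniPromoter designed from regulatory sequence of the NTSR1 (neurotensin receptor 1) gene. The MiniPromoter was inserted by restriction cloning at an FseI site used on both the 5′ and 3′ sides, and the record does not say whether those sites survive. The plasmid is maintained in E. coli as a high-copy construct under ampicillin selection. No feature table accompanies the entry, so the origin of replication and the other backbone elements that make up its considerable size are not stated here.

Ple147 is placed upstream of a backbone-encoded EGFP carrying a nuclear localisation signal. Although the catalogue lists EGFP-NLS as a C-terminal tag, the insert is a promoter element rather than a coding sequence, so EGFP-NLS acts as a nuclear-localised fluorescent reporter of promoter activity. The construct belongs to a toolbox of compact human promoters intended to drive selective expression in defined brain regions or cell types. For this one the recorded outcome is negative: eGFP reporter expression was not detected in the brain or eye, so it mainly documents a candidate NTSR1 design that did not give detectable expression in those tissues.

The depositor notes that the insert was not sequence-confirmed. The supplied sequence reflects the initial cloning design, so the ends may differ and internal SNPs may be present. Repository sequencing also found a single-nucleotide insertion relative to the depositor's sequence, which is not known to affect function.
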