>Addgene plasmid #29195 | pEMS1397 | addgene partial sequence | sequence record 39568 | EGFP-N 5'-CGTCGCCGTCCAGCTCGACCAG-3'
ACCATGGTGGCGGAAGTTCCTATACCTTTTGAAGAATAGGAACTTCGGCGCGCCACGCGTGGCCGGCCGG
AGTCCGCGGCTCTGTCCGGCGCCTCCGGGGCTGGAAGTCCGGGCAGGAGTGGGCGCGTCTCAGGCGGGGA
CCGATGAACGGGAGCCCAGGGGAGGGCGCGTGGCGAAGACCAGCGGGCGCGCCGTCCAGTCGGGAAGCGC
CAGACCCAGACGCGCCGCCCCGGGCTCCGGGCTCCGGGCTCCGCTCTCCTCCGGACTCCCAGCTTCCGGC
TCCTAGCTCCAGAACCCGTGGTTCCTCGGGCTGTCTCCCGGCTCGGCGCTTGCCACGGGTTCCAGGTGCC
TCCGATCTCCAAACCGCGCGGTTCCCCAGGCCCCCGAGGACAGCGCCCAGCCCGGCTCGGGCTGCGCGGG
GCGAGCTTGTGGCGCCGGGAGGAGCGCACGCACTGCTGCCCGGGCGCGCTCCCCTCCCTCGCTCAGAATC
TCCTCCCTCGCGCTCTCCGCGCACCCCAGCCCCGCACACCTCCCGCCGCGCCCGCGCCCTCCCGGCTCTG
CGCGTCTCCACGGAGCCGGCGGCCGCGCGGCGCGCCCA
