>Addgene plasmid #29195 | pEMS1397 | addgene partial sequence | sequence record 39698 | pEMS1307-fwd 5'-ccgcacgtctaagaaaccat-3'
ATTCCGATCATATTCAATAACCCTTAATGAATTCGAGCTCCTAGGCCGGCCGACCCTCCGCTTGCTTTTC
CTCGGGCTCTCCCTGCCTGGGCCTGGAGGACCACAGCGGGCACAGGGGGCGGCTCAGGCTGAGAACCAAC
GGCGCTGACGTCGCCTAAAGGGGGTTCCCAGCTGGCAGCCTCCAGGTGCTGGAATGTTTCTCGGTGAGAA
GCCGCCACGGGAGTCTGTGGACTTGTCACATCACCCGCAGGCGTGGCCCTGAGGCCACGTATCCAAGCAG
CAGTGCCGTGCATATTCATGTCGGCATTGGACTTGCAAATTCTGAGTGAAGTAAATGTCATCGGCAGTGT
GTAGACGTTCTTTCGGAANAAGATCTGTCAGAGAAAATGCAAGCTGATTACCAGCCTAACAGAGAAATGT
GCATCCCGGTCCCCGCAGGGCCACCCTGGAGGCACCTCTGCACCTCCCAGGCACAGCTCTGGGAAGGCTG
AAAATTAGCACCAATTAGGGAAGAATGAAGCTCTTGGTTCCCTCCTGAAGCACTTGGTTGAAGCTTGCTG
C
